Addgene plasmid #209062: pENTR223-CMV-Cre-U6-sgC0111-U6-sgRb1-U6-sgTrp53-U6-sgRbl2
Purpose: Entry vector that encodes sgRNAs against mouse Rb1, Trp53, Rbl2, and a non-targeting sgRNA (C0111) and CMV Cre recombinase.
Depositing lab: Matthew Oser. Depositing organization: Dana-Farber Cancer Institute. Publication: KDM6A epigenetically regulates subtype plasticity in small cell lung cancer. Duplaquet L, Li Y, Booker MA, Xie Y, Olsen SN, Patel RA, Hong D, Hatton C, Denize T, Walton E, Laimon YN, Li R, Jiang Y, Bronson RT, Southard J, Li S, Signoretti S, Qiu X, Cejas P, Armstrong SA, Long HW, Tolstorukov MY, Haffner MC, Oser MG. Nat Cell Biol. 2023 Sep;25(9):1346-1358. doi: 10.1038/s41556-023-01210-z. Epub 2023 Aug 17. PubMed 37591951.
Backbone
  Vector backbone: pDONR223
  Backbone manufacturer: Invitrogen
  Backbone size w/o insert (bp): 5005
  Total vector size (bp): 6117
  Vector type: Gateway vector to be used for LR reaction
Growth in bacteria
  Bacterial resistance: Spectinomycin, 50 μg/mL
  Growth temperature: 30°C
  Growth strain: NEB Stable
  Copy number: Unknown
Gene/Insert
  Gene/Insert name: non-targeting sgRNA (C0111)
  Species: non-targeting sgRNA
  Insert size (bp): 18
  Promoter: U6
  Cloning method: Restriction Enzyme; 5′ cloning site Esp3i (unknown if destroyed); 3′ cloning site Esp3i (unknown if destroyed)
  Sequencing primers: 5′ M13F; 3′ M13R
Terms and licenses: Academic/Nonprofit Terms; Industry Terms: Not Available to Industry
How to cite: pENTR223-CMV-Cre-U6-sgC0111-U6-sgRb1-U6-sgTrp53-U6-sgRbl2 was a gift from Matthew Oser (Addgene plasmid # 209062 ; http://n2t.net/addgene:209062 ; RRID:Addgene_209062)
