[The description below was written by a language model from this plasmid's Addgene catalogue record and pLannotate feature annotations shown in this document.]
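Description:
pENTR223-CMV-Cre-U6-sgC0111-U6-sgRb1-U6-sgTrp53-U6-sgRbl2 is a Gateway entry clone built on the pDONR223 backbone, intended as the donor in an LR reaction that moves its whole payload into a destination vector; the record does not state which destination vector or delivery route is used. It is maintained in E. coli through a high-copy ColE1/pUC-type origin and selected with spectinomycin via the aadA (SmR) aminoglycoside adenylyltransferase gene. The catalogue lists a total size of 6,117 bp, while the sequenced record annotated here is 6,169 nt. The short lacI, lacZα, GmR and Pc promoter hits appear to be backbone remnants, and rrnB T1/T2 terminators sit upstream of the cassette to insulate it from read-through transcription.

Between attL1 and attL2 lie two functional modules. On the reverse strand, the CMV enhancer and immediate-early promoter drive Cre recombinase, followed by a fragment annotated as an HA epitope tag and a synthetic polyadenylation signal. On the forward strand are four tandem cassettes, each a human U6 RNA polymerase III promoter followed by a spacer and the S. pyogenes Cas9 guide RNA scaffold. By the plasmid name, these encode the non-targeting control guide C0111 and then guides against mouse Rb1, Trp53 and Rbl2. The attB5, attB4 and attB3 sites between modules suggest assembly by multisite Gateway recombination, and the catalogued non-targeting spacer was inserted by Esp3I cloning. No Cas9 is encoded, so editing requires Cas9 supplied separately; pairing with Cre would suit a Cre-activated Cas9 allele, though the record does not say this. The associated publication concerns small cell lung cancer, where this construct's non-targeting guide makes it a plausible control version for combined Rb1/Trp53/Rbl2 inactivation.
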