Features (pLannotate 1.2.2; 27 found; start..end, strand, type, name):
      2..94      +  CDS            lacI (fragment): lac repressor; lacI; The lac repressor binds to the lac operator to inhibit transcription in E. coli. This inhibition can be relieved by adding lactose or isopropyl-β-D-thiogalactopyranoside (IPTG).
    149..176     -  terminator     rrnB T2 terminator: transcription terminator T2 from the E. coli rrnB gene
    308..351     +  terminator     rrnB T1 terminator: Escherichia coli rrnB; transcription terminator T1 from the E. coli rrnB gene
    398..434     -  CDS            lacZα (fragment): LacZα fragment of β-galactosidase; lacZ fragment
    450..549     +  protein_bind   attL1: mutant version of attL; recombination site for the Gateway® LR reaction LR Clonase™
    550..597     -  polyA_signal   poly(A) signal: synthetic polyadenylation signal
    605..633     -  CDS            3xHA (fragment): three tandem HA epitope tags
    634..1659    -  CDS            cre: RECR_BPP1 - Experimental evidence at protein level: Swiss-Prot protein existence level 1. Catalyzes site-specific recombination between two 34-base- pair LOXP sites. Its role is to maintain the phage genome as a monomeric unit-copy plasmid in the lysogenic state. From Escherichia phage P1 (Bacteriophage P1).
   1700..1903    -  promoter       CMV promoter: human cytomegalovirus (CMV) immediate early promoter
   1904..2207    -  enhancer       CMV enhancer: human cytomegalovirus immediate early enhancer
   2258..2278    +  protein_bind   attB5: mutant version of attB; core recombination site for the Gateway® BP reaction BP Clonase™
   2357..2597    +  promoter       U6 promoter: RNA polymerase III promoter for human U6 snRNA
   2625..2700    +  misc_RNA       gRNA scaffold: guide RNA scaffold for the Streptococcus pyogenes CRISPR/Cas9 system
   2720..2960    +  promoter       U6 promoter: RNA polymerase III promoter for human U6 snRNA
   2988..3063    +  misc_RNA       gRNA scaffold: guide RNA scaffold for the Streptococcus pyogenes CRISPR/Cas9 system
   3123..3143    -  protein_bind   attB4: mutant version of attB; core recombination site for the Gateway® BP reaction BP Clonase™
   3144..3375    +  promoter       U6 promoter: RNA polymerase III promoter for human U6 snRNA
   3405..3480    +  misc_RNA       gRNA scaffold: guide RNA scaffold for the Streptococcus pyogenes CRISPR/Cas9 system
   3528..3548    +  protein_bind   attB3: mutant version of attB; core recombination site for the Gateway® BP reaction BP Clonase™
   3549..3780    +  promoter       U6 promoter: RNA polymerase III promoter for human U6 snRNA
   3808..3883    +  misc_RNA       gRNA scaffold: guide RNA scaffold for the Streptococcus pyogenes CRISPR/Cas9 system
   3929..4028    -  protein_bind   attL2: mutant version of attL; recombination site for the Gateway® LR reaction LR Clonase™
   4046..4064    -  promoter       T7 promoter: promoter for bacteriophage T7 RNA polymerase
   4254..4277    +  promoter       Pc promoter (fragment): intI1 (promoter lies within the coding sequence); class 1 integron promoter
   4453..4509    +  CDS            GmR (fragment): gentamycin acetyltransferase; aacC1; confers resistance to gentamycin
   4516..5307    +  CDS            SmR: aminoglycoside adenylyltransferase (Murphy, 1985); aadA; confers resistance to spectinomycin and streptomycin
   5400..5988    +  rep_origin     ori: high-copy-number ColE1/pMB1/pBR322/pUC origin of replication
>Addgene plasmid #209062 | pENTR223-CMV-Cre-U6-sgC0111-U6-sgRb1-U6-sgTrp53-U6-sgRbl2 | addgene full sequence | sequence record 417708 | Addgene NGS Result
AGCGCCCAATACGCAAACCGCCTCTCCCCGCGCGTTGGCCGATTCATTAATGCAGCTGGCACGACAGGTT
TCCCGACTGGAAAGCGGGCAGTGAGCGCAACGCAATTAATACGCGTACCGCTAGCCAGGAAGAGTTTGTA
GAAACGCAAAAAGGCCATCCGTCAGGATGGCCTTCTGCTTAGTTTGATGCCTGGCAGTTTATGGCGGGCG
TCCTGCCCGCCACCCTCCGGGCCGTTGCTTCACAACGTTCAAATCCGCTCCCGGCGGATTTGTCCTACTC
AGGAGAGCGTTCACCGACAAACAACAGATAAAACGAAAGGCCCAGTCTTCCGACTGAGCCTTTCGTTTTA
TTTGATGCCTGGCAGTTCCCTACTCTCGCGTTAACGCTAGCATGGATGTTTTCCCAGTCACGACGTTGTA
AAACGACGGCCAGTCTTAAGCTCGGGCCCCAAATAATGATTTTATTTTGACTGATAGTGACCTGTTCGTT
GCAACAAATTGATGAGCAATGCTTTTTTATAATGCCAACTTTGTACAAAAAAGCAGGCTACACAAAAAAC
CAACACACAGATCTAATGAAAATAAAGATCTTTTATTAGCGCTTTAAGCGTAATCTGGAACATCGTATGG
GTAGTCACCATCTTCGAGCAGTCTCACCATGGCCCCGGTTTCAGAGTCAAGATTGCGGATATAGTTCATA
ACGATGTTCACATTTGTCCAACCTCCAGCTTGCATAATCTCTGGTATGGAGACTCCTGCCCGCGCCATGT
CTCGTGCGGCCCCCACCCTAGCAGAATGACCTGACCAGGCGAGATACCTCTGGCCACTGTCATCCTTGGC
TCCGTATATGAGTCGGTGGGTTGCCTCAAAGATCCCTTCAAGGGCCCGTGTACTCAATTGGCTGGTGGCA
GAGGGCGCGGCGACTCCGTTTTTTCTCACTCGACAGAACAAGTAATTATTAGGGTCGTCAGCCACGCCGG
ACACTGAGATCCATCTTTCCACCAGCTTCGTTACGCCCAGGGACAAGGCCTTTTCAACGCCAGCGGTGCT
GACCAATGTCTTTGTGCGTCCAATATGAATAAGCATCCGGCCGCCGTCCGTTCGACTGATGTCTTTCACT
CTGATCCGGGCGATCTCAGCTATGCGCAGAAGTGTGTTATATGCAATTCCCAGAAATGCGAGGTTCCTGA
TGTCCTGGCACCGATCGCTGTTCTCCATCAGGGATCTGACCTGGTCGAAATCAGTCCGCTCAAAAGCGAG
AGCCTGCTTAGCCCTCTCACCCGCATCTACGTTTTCCTTTCTAATTCTCCTCATAACAAGGGAGACTGCG
TTTGAATCGCTAGGCCGGGGGAGCCCGCTGCGTCGATGCAGCATATTCAGTTGGCCCAAGTGCTGCTGGA
TAGTCTTGACAGCCAGCCCTCTTGCCTGGAGATACAGCAGGTAATCGCGCACGTCCTCCGGCTCGGCGGG
GAACCATTTGCGATTGTTCAGCTTACACCAGGCTGCCCAGGATCGGCACACGCTAAGCAGCATTTTCCAG
GTGTGTTCAGAAAACGCCTGTCTATCCCTAAACATATCCATGAGATTTTTCCTGACCTCATCGCTAGTGG
CATCTACTGGCAGCGCAGGGAGGTTCTGGTGAACAGTCAGGAGATTGGACACCTTCCTCTTCTTCTTGGG
CATTGACGGTTCATAAACCAGCTCTGCTTATATAGACCTCCCACCGTACACGCCTACCGCCCATTTGCGT
CAATGGGGCGGAGTTGTTACGACATTTTGGAAAGTCCCGTTGATTTTGGTGCCAAAACAAACTCCCATTG
ACGTCAATGGGGTGGAGACTTGGAAATCCCCGTGAGTCAAACCGCTATCCACGCCCATTGATGTACTGCC
AAAACCGCATCACCATGGTAATAGCGATGACTAATACGTAGATGTACTGCCAAGTAGGAAAGTCCCATAA
GGTCATGTACTGGGCATAATGCCAGGCGGGCCATTTACCGTCATTGACGTCAATAGGGGGCGTACTTGGC
ATATGATACACTTGATGTACTGCCAAGTGGGCAGTTTACCGTAAATACTCCACCCATTGACGTCAATGGA
AAGTCCCTATTGGCGTTACTATGGGAACATACGTCATTATTGACGTCAATGGGCGGGGGTCGTTGGGCGG
TCAGCCAGGCGGGCCATTTACCGTAAGTTATGTAACGCGGAACTCCATATATGGGCTATGAACTAATGAC
CCCGTAATTGATTACTACAACTTTGTATACAAAAGTTGTGGTTATTTTGGATCCACCGGTATCGATGAAT
TCAAGCTTGGTACCGTCGACGATCCAGTTTGGTTCGTTAAGGTACCGAGGGCCTATTTCCCATGATTCCT
TCATATTTGCATATACGATACAAGGCTGTTAGAGAGATAATTAGAATTAATTTGACTGTAAACACAAAGA
TATTAGTACAAAATACGTGACGTAGAAAGTAATAATTTCTTGGGTAGTTTGCAGTTTTAAAATTATGTTT
TAAAATGGACTATCATATGCTTACCGTAACTTGAAAGTATTTCGATTTCTTGGCTTTATATATCTTGTGG
AAAGGACGAAACACCGGGAGGCTAAGCGTCGCAAGTTTTAGAGCTAGAAATAGCAAGTTAAAATAAGGCT
AGTCCGTTATCAACTTGAAAAAGTGGCACCGAGTCGGTGCTTTTTTGAATTCGCTAGCTGAGGGCCTATT
TCCCATGATTCCTTCATATTTGCATATACGATACAAGGCTGTTAGAGAGATAATTAGAATTAATTTGACT
GTAAACACAAAGATATTAGTACAAAATACGTGACGTAGAAAGTAATAATTTCTTGGGTAGTTTGCAGTTT
TAAAATTATGTTTTAAAATGGACTATCATATGCTTACCGTAACTTGAAAGTATTTCGATTTCTTGGCTTT
ATATATCTTGTGGAAAGGACGAAACACCGCAACTAGAAAATGATACGGTTTTAGAGCTAGAAATAGCAAG
TTAAAATAAGGCTAGTCCGTTATCAACTTGAAAAAGTGGCACCGAGTCGGTGCTTTTTTGAATTCGAGCT
CCCGCGGTCTAGACCCGGGACTAGTAGATCTCTCGAGACACCCAACTTTTCTATACAAAGTTGTTTCCCA
TGATTCCTTCATATTTGCATATACGATACAAGGCTGTTAGAGAGATAATTAGAATTAATTTGACTGTAAA
CACAAAGATATTAGTACAAAATACGTGACGTAGAAAGTAATAATTTCTTGGGTAGTTTGCAGTTTTAAAA
TTATGTTTTAAAATGGACTATCATATGCTTACCGTAACTTGAAAGTATTTCGATTTCTTGGCTTTATATA
TCTTGTGGAAAGGACGAAACACCGGTGTAATAGCTCCTGCATGGGTTTTAGAGCTAGAAATAGCAAGTTA
AAATAAGGCTAGTCCGTTATCAACTTGAAAAAGTGGCACCGAGTCGGTGCTTTTTTGAATTCTAGATCTT
GAGACAAATGGCAGTATTCATCCACAACAACTTTGTATAATAAAGTTGTTTCCCATGATTCCTTCATATT
TGCATATACGATACAAGGCTGTTAGAGAGATAATTAGAATTAATTTGACTGTAAACACAAAGATATTAGT
ACAAAATACGTGACGTAGAAAGTAATAATTTCTTGGGTAGTTTGCAGTTTTAAAATTATGTTTTAAAATG
GACTATCATATGCTTACCGTAACTTGAAAGTATTTCGATTTCTTGGCTTTATATATCTTGTGGAAAGGAC
GAAACACCGAGGAGGATGGCGACGCCGGTTTTAGAGCTAGAAATAGCAAGTTAAAATAAGGCTAGTCCGT
TATCAACTTGAAAAAGTGGCACCGAGTCGGTGCTTTTTTGAATTCTAGATCTTGAGACAAATGGCAGTAT
TCATCCACACCCAGCTTTCTTGTACAAAGTTGGCATTATAAGAAAGCATTGCTTATCAATTTGTTGCAAC
GAACAGGTCACTATCAGTCAAAATAAAATCATTATTTGCCATCCAGCTGATATCCCCTATAGTGAGTCGT
ATTACATGGTCATAGCTGTTTCCTGGCAGCTCTGGCCCGTGTCTCAAAATCTCTGATGTTACATTGCACA
AGATAAAAATATATCATCATGCCTCCTCTAGACCAGCCAGGACAGAAATGCCTCGACTTCGCTGCTACCC
AAGGTTGCCGGGTGACGCACACCGTGGAAACGGATGAAGGCACGAACCCAGTGGACATAAGCCTGTTCGG
TTCGTAAGCTGTAATGCAAGTAGCGTATGCGCTCACGCAACTGGTCCAGAACCTTGACCGAACGCAGCGG
TGGTAACGGCGCAGTGGCGGTTTTCATGGCTTGTTATGACTGTTTTTTTGGGGTACAGTCTATGCCTCGG
GCATCCAAGCAGCAAGCGCGTTACGCCGTGGGTCGATGTTTGATGTTATGGAGCAGCAACGATGTTACGC
AGCAGGGCAGTCGCCCTAAAACAAAGTTAAACATTATGAGGGAAGCGGTGATCGCCGAAGTATCGACTCA
ACTATCAGAGGTAGTTGGCGTCATCGAGCGCCATCTCGAACCGACGTTGCTGGCCGTACATTTGTACGGC
TCCGCAGTGGATGGCGGCCTGAAGCCACACAGTGATATTGATTTGCTGGTTACGGTGACCGTAAGGCTTG
ATGAAACAACGCGGCGAGCTTTGATCAACGACCTTTTGGAAACTTCGGCTTCCCCTGGAGAGAGCGAGAT
TCTCCGCGCTGTAGAAGTCACCATTGTTGTGCACGACGACATCATTCCGTGGCGTTATCCAGCTAAGCGC
GAACTGCAATTTGGAGAATGGCAGCGCAATGACATTCTTGCAGGTATCTTCGAGCCAGCCACGATCGACA
TTGATCTGGCTATCTTGCTGACAAAAGCAAGAGAACATAGCGTTGCCTTGGTAGGTCCAGCGGCGGAGGA
ACTCTTTGATCCGGTTCCTGAACAGGATCTATTTGAGGCGCTAAATGAAACCTTAACGCTATGGAACTCG
CCGCCCGACTGGGCTGGCGATGAGCGAAATGTAGTGCTTACGTTGTCCCGCATTTGGTACAGCGCAGTAA
CCGGCAAAATCGCGCCGAAGGATGTCGCTGCCGACTGGGCAATGGAGCGCCTGCCGGCCCAGTATCAGCC
CGTCATACTTGAAGCTAGACAGGCTTATCTTGGACAAGAAGAAGATCGCTTGGCCTCGCGCGCAGATCAG
TTGGAAGAATTTGTCCACTACGTGAAAGGCGAGATCACCAAGGTAGTCGGCAAATAACCCTCGAGCCACC
CATGACCAAAATCCCTTAACGTGAGTTACGCGTCGTTCCACTGAGCGTCAGACCCCGTAGAAAAGATCAA
AGGATCTTCTTGAGATCCTTTTTTTCTGCGCGTAATCTGCTGCTTGCAAACAAAAAAACCACCGCTACCA
GCGGTGGTTTGTTTGCCGGATCAAGAGCTACCAACTCTTTTTCCGAAGGTAACTGGCTTCAGCAGAGCGC
AGATACCAAATACTGTTCTTCTAGTGTAGCCGTAGTTAGGCCACCACTTCAAGAACTCTGTAGCACCGCC
TACATACCTCGCTCTGCTAATCCTGTTACCAGTGGCTGCTGCCAGTGGCGATAAGTCGTGTCTTACCGGG
TTGGACTCAAGACGATAGTTACCGGATAAGGCGCAGCGGTCGGGCTGAACGGGGGGTTCGTGCACACAGC
CCAGCTTGGAGCGAACGACCTACACCGAACTGAGATACCTACAGCGTGAGCTATGAGAAAGCGCCACGCT
TCCCGAAGGGAGAAAGGCGGACAGGTATCCGGTAAGCGGCAGGGTCGGAACAGGAGAGCGCACGAGGGAG
CTTCCAGGGGGAAACGCCTGGTATCTTTATAGTCCTGTCGGGTTTCGCCACCTCTGACTTGAGCGTCGAT
TTTTGTGATGCTCGTCAGGGGGGCGGAGCCTATGGAAAAACGCCAGCAACGCGGCCTTTTTACGGTTCCT
GGCCTTTTGCTGGCCTTTTGCTCACATGTTCTTTCCTGCGTTATCCCCTGATTCTGTGGATAACCGTATT
ACCGCCTTTGAGTGAGCTGATACCGCTCGCCGCAGCCGAACGACCGAGCGCAGCGAGTCAGTGAGCGAGG
AAGCGGAAG
